Addgene plasmid #124840: SPOON/ pcDNA3
Purpose: mammalian expression of SPOON, a spontaneously blinking green fluorescent protein
Depositing lab: Takeharu Nagai. Publication: Spontaneously Blinking Fluorescent Protein for Simple Single Laser Super-Resolution Live Cell Imaging. Arai Y, Takauchi H, Ogami Y, Fujiwara S, Nakano M, Matsuda T, Nagai T. ACS Chem Biol. 2018 Aug 17;13(8):1938-1943. doi: 10.1021/acschembio.8b00200. Epub 2018 Jul 10. PubMed 29963852.
Backbone
  Vector backbone: pcDNA3
  Backbone size w/o insert (bp): 5400
  Total vector size (bp): 6100
  Vector type: Mammalian Expression
Growth in bacteria
  Bacterial resistance: Ampicillin, 100 μg/mL
  Growth temperature: 37°C
  Growth strain: DH5alpha
  Copy number: High Copy
Gene/Insert
  Gene/Insert name: SPOON
  Species: Synthetic
  Insert size (bp): 700
  GenBank ID: LC320161
  Tag / fusion protein: No tag
Terms and licenses: Academic/Nonprofit Terms; Industry Terms: Not Available to Industry
How to cite: SPOON/ pcDNA3 was a gift from Takeharu Nagai (Addgene plasmid # 124840 ; http://n2t.net/addgene:124840 ; RRID:Addgene_124840)
