[The description below was written by a language model from this plasmid's Addgene catalogue record and pLannotate feature annotations shown in this document.]
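Description:
SPOON/ pcDNA3 is a mammalian expression plasmid of about 6.1 kb built on the pcDNA3 backbone, carrying the coding sequence for SPOON, a synthetic, spontaneously blinking green fluorescent protein annotated as a photoswitchable green/yellow protein derived from Aequorea victoria GFP. The roughly 700 bp insert is untagged and sits downstream of the human cytomegalovirus immediate early enhancer and promoter, with the bovine growth hormone polyadenylation signal terminating the transcript, an arrangement that gives strong constitutive expression in transfected mammalian cells. T7 and SP6 phage promoters flank the insert in opposing orientations, as is standard for pcDNA3, and can serve for in vitro transcription or as sequencing primer sites.

In bacteria the plasmid is maintained through a high-copy ColE1/pUC-type origin and selected with ampicillin via the β-lactamase gene and its own promoter. An f1 origin is also present, allowing single-stranded DNA production. For mammalian selection, an SV40 enhancer/early promoter drives the neomycin phosphotransferase gene, followed by the SV40 polyadenylation signal, so that stable cell lines can be selected with G418. Several short annotated fragments (a truncated HIV-1 LTR piece, ble, lacI, bom, and a lac promoter/operator region) appear to be backbone remnants or partial sequence matches rather than functional elements.

According to the record, the construct is intended for expressing SPOON in mammalian cells. The associated publication title indicates that its spontaneous blinking supports simple single-laser super-resolution imaging of live cells. As the protein is expressed here without a fusion partner, the plasmid also offers a source of the SPOON coding sequence.
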