Features (pLannotate 1.2.2; 21 found; start..end, strand, type, name):
      7..386     +  enhancer       CMV enhancer: human cytomegalovirus immediate early enhancer
    387..590     +  promoter       CMV promoter: human cytomegalovirus (CMV) immediate early promoter
    586..619     +  LTR            5' LTR (truncated) (fragment): truncated 5' long terminal repeat (LTR) from HIV-1
    635..653     +  promoter       T7 promoter: promoter for bacteriophage T7 RNA polymerase
    686..1402    +  CDS            SPOON: SPOON is a photoswitchable green/yellow fluorescent protein published in 2018, derived from Aequorea victoria. It has high acid sensitivity.
   1466..1484    -  promoter       SP6 promoter: promoter for bacteriophage SP6 RNA polymerase
   1510..1734    +  polyA_signal   bGH poly(A) signal: bovine growth hormone polyadenylation signal
   1738..1759    +  promoter       SV40 promoter (fragment): SV40 enhancer and early promoter
   1780..2208    +  rep_origin     f1 ori (sequence partly withheld): f1 bacteriophage origin of replication; arrow indicates direction of (+) strand synthesis
   2222..2551    +  promoter       SV40 promoter: SV40 enhancer and early promoter
   2618..3409    +  CDS            neo: KKA2_KLEPN - Also known as kan, nptII. Experimental evidence at protein level: Swiss-Prot protein existence level 1. Resistance to kanamycin, neomycin, paromomycin, ribostamycin, butirosin and gentamicin B. From Klebsiella pneumoniae.
   3433..3591    +  CDS            ble (fragment): BLE_KLEPN - Experimental evidence at protein level: Swiss-Prot protein existence level 1. Binding protein with a strong affinity to the bleomycin family of antibiotics. Binds to CL990; an antimitotic-antibiotic compound. From Klebsiella pneumoniae.
   3586..3707    +  polyA_signal   SV40 poly(A) signal: SV40 polyadenylation signal
   3780..3796    -  protein_bind   lac operator: The lac repressor binds to the lac operator to inhibit transcription in E. coli. This inhibition can be relieved by adding lactose or isopropyl-β-D-thiogalactopyranoside (IPTG). lac repressor encoded by lacI
   3804..3834    -  promoter       lac promoter: promoter for the E. coli lac operon
   3849..3870    -  protein_bind   CAP binding site: CAP binding activates transcription in the presence of cAMP. E. coli catabolite activator protein
   3883..3975    -  CDS            lacI (fragment): lac repressor; lacI; The lac repressor binds to the lac operator to inhibit transcription in E. coli. This inhibition can be relieved by adding lactose or isopropyl-β-D-thiogalactopyranoside (IPTG).
   4158..4746    -  rep_origin     ori: high-copy-number ColE1/pMB1/pBR322/pUC origin of replication
   4917..5777    -  CDS            AmpR: β-lactamase; bla; confers resistance to ampicillin, carbenicillin, and related antibiotics
   5778..5882    -  promoter       AmpR promoter: bla
   5941..5993    -  misc_feature   bom (fragment): basis of mobility region from pBR322
>Addgene plasmid #124840 | SPOON/ pcDNA3 | addgene full sequence | sequence record 243989 | Addgene NGS Result
CGCGTTGACATTGATTATTGACTAGTTATTAATAGTAATCAATTACGGGGTCATTAGTTCATAGCCCATA
TATGGAGTTCCGCGTTACATAACTTACGGTAAATGGCCCGCCTGGCTGACCGCCCAACGACCCCCGCCCA
TTGACGTCAATAATGACGTATGTTCCCATAGTAACGCCAATAGGGACTTTCCATTGACGTCAATGGGTGG
AGTATTTACGGTAAACTGCCCACTTGGCAGTACATCAAGTGTATCATATGCCAAGTACGCCCCCTATTGA
CGTCAATGACGGTAAATGGCCCGCCTGGCATTATGCCCAGTACATGACCTTATGGGACTTTCCTACTTGG
CAGTACATCTACGTATTAGTCATCGCTATTACCATGGTGATGCGGTTTTGGCAGTACATCAATGGGCGTG
GATAGCGGTTTGACTCACGGGGATTTCCAAGTCTCCACCCCATTGACGTCAATGGGAGTTTGTTTTGGCA
CCAAAATCAACGGGACTTTCCAAAATGTCGTAACAACTCCGCCCCATTGACGCAAATGGGCGGTAGGCGT
GTACGGTGGGAGGTCTATATAAGCAGAGCTCTCTGGCTAACTAGAGAACCCACTGCTTACTGGCTTATCG
AAATTAATACGACTCACTATAGGGAGACCCAAGCTTGGTACCGAGCTCGGATCCGATGGTGAGCAAGGGC
GAGGAGCTGTTCACCGGGGTGGTGCCCATCCTGGTCGAGCTGGACGGCGACGTAAACGGCCACAAGTTCA
GCGTGTCCGGCGAGGGCGAGGGCGATGCCACCTACGGCAAGCTGACCCTGAAGTTCGTCTGCACCACCGG
CAAGCTGCCCGTGCCCTGGCCCTCCCTCCTGACCACCATCGGATACGGCCTGATGTGCTTCGCCCGCTAT
CCCGACCACATGAAGCAGCACGACTTCTTCAAGTCCGCCATGCCCGAAGGCTACGTCCAGGAGCGCACCA
TCTTCTTCAAGGACGACGGCAACTACAAGACCCGCGCCGAGGTGAAGTTCGAGGGCGACACCCTGGTGAA
CCGCATCGAGCTGAAGGGCATCGACTTCAAGGAGGACGGCAACATCCTGGGGCACAAGCTGGAGTACAAC
CACGACAGCCACAACGTCTATATCACGGCCGACAAGCAGAAGAACGGCATCAAGGTGAACTTCAAGATCC
GCCACAACATCGAGGACGGCAGCGTGCAGCTCGCCGACCACTACCAGCAGAACACCCCCATCGGCGACGG
CCCCGTGCTGCTGCCCGACAACCACTACCTGAGCTACCAGTCCGCCCTGGGCAAAGACCCCAACGAGAAG
CGCGATCACATGGTCCTACTGGAGTTCGTGACCGCCGCCGGGATCACCCTCGGCACGGACGAGCTGTACA
AGTAAGAATTCTGCAGATATCCATCACACTGGCGGCCGCTCGAGCATGCATCTAGAGGGCCCTATTCTAT
AGTGTCACCTAAATGCTAGAGCTCGCTGATCAGCCTCGACTGTGCCTTCTAGTTGCCAGCCATCTGTTGT
TTGCCCCTCCCCCGTGCCTTCCTTGACCCTGGAAGGTGCCACTCCCACTGTCCTTTCCTAATAAAATGAG
GAAATTGCATCGCATTGTCTGAGTAGGTGTCATTCTATTCTGGGGGGTGGGGTGGGGCAGGACAGCAAGG
GGGAGGATTGGGAAGACAATAGCAGGCATGCTGGGGATGCGGTGGGCTCTATGGCTTCTGAGGCGGAAAG
AACCAGCTGGGGCTCTAGGGGGTATCCCC
[124 nt withheld, positions 1780-1903]
C
[91 nt withheld, positions 1905-1995]
A
[49 nt withheld, positions 1997-2045]
CCTTTGACGTTGGAGTCCACGTTCTTT
[37 nt withheld, positions 2073-2109]
ACCCTATCTCGGTCTATTCTTTTGATTTATAAGGGATTTTGCCGATTTCGGCCTATTGGTTAAAAAATGA
GCTGATTTAACAAAAATTTAACGCGAATTAATTCTGTGGAATGTGTGTCAGTTAGGGTGTGGAAAGTCCC
CAGGCTCCCCAGCAGGCAGAAGTATGCAAAGCATGCATCTCAATTAGTCAGCAACCAGGTGTGGAAAGTC
CCCAGGCTCCCCAGCAGGCAGAAGTATGCAAAGCATGCATCTCAATTAGTCAGCAACCATAGTCCCGCCC
CTAACTCCGCCCATCCCGCCCCTAACTCCGCCCAGTTCCGCCCATTCTCCGCCCCATGGCTGACTAATTT
TTTTTATTTATGCAGAGGCCGAGGCCGCCTCTGCCTCTGAGCTATTCCAGAAGTAGTGAGGAGGCTTTTT
TGGAGGCCTAGGCTTTTGCAAAAAGCTCCCGGGAGCTTGTATATCCATTTTCGGATCTGATCAAGAGACA
GGATGAGGATCGTTTCGCATGATTGAACAAGATGGATTGCACGCAGGTTCTCCGGCCGCTTGGGTGGAGA
GGCTATTCGGCTATGACTGGGCACAACAGACAATCGGCTGCTCTGATGCCGCCGTGTTCCGGCTGTCAGC
GCAGGGGCGCCCGGTTCTTTTTGTCAAGACCGACCTGTCCGGTGCCCTGAATGAACTGCAGGACGAGGCA
GCGCGGCTATCGTGGCTGGCCACGACGGGCGTTCCTTGCGCAGCTGTGCTCGACGTTGTCACTGAAGCGG
GAAGGGACTGGCTGCTATTGGGCGAAGTGCCGGGGCAGGATCTCCTGTCATCTCACCTTGCTCCTGCCGA
GAAAGTATCCATCATGGCTGATGCAATGCGGCGGCTGCATACGCTTGATCCGGCTACCTGCCCATTCGAC
CACCAAGCGAAACATCGCATCGAGCGAGCACGTACTCGGATGGAAGCCGGTCTTGTCGATCAGGATGATC
TGGACGAAGAGCATCAGGGGCTCGCGCCAGCCGAACTGTTCGCCAGGCTCAAGGCGCGCATGCCCGACGG
CGAGGATCTCGTCGTGACCCATGGCGATGCCTGCTTGCCGAATATCATGGTGGAAAATGGCCGCTTTTCT
GGATTCATCGACTGTGGCCGGCTGGGTGTGGCGGACCGCTATCAGGACATAGCGTTGGCTACCCGTGATA
TTGCTGAAGAGCTTGGCGGCGAATGGGCTGACCGCTTCCTCGTGCTTTACGGTATCGCCGCTCCCGATTC
GCAGCGCATCGCCTTCTATCGCCTTCTTGACGAGTTCTTCTGAGCGGGACTCTGGGGTTCGAAATGACCG
ACCAAGCGACGCCCAACCTGCCATCACGAGATTTCGATTCCACCGCCGCCTTCTATGAAAGGTTGGGCTT
CGGAATCGTTTTCCGGGACGCCGGCTGGATGATCCTCCAGCGCGGGGATCTCATGCTGGAGTTCTTCGCC
CACCCCAACTTGTTTATTGCAGCTTATAATGGTTACAAATAAAGCAATAGCATCACAAATTTCACAAATA
AAGCATTTTTTTCACTGCATTCTAGTTGTGGTTTGTCCAAACTCATCAATGTATCTTATCATGTCTGTAT
ACCGTCGACCTCTAGCTAGAGCTTGGCGTAATCATGGTCATAGCTGTTTCCTGTGTGAAATTGTTATCCG
CTCACAATTCCACACAACATACGAGCCGGAAGCATAAAGTGTAAAGCCTGGGGTGCCTAATGAGTGAGCT
AACTCACATTAATTGCGTTGCGCTCACTGCCCGCTTTCCAGTCGGGAAACCTGTCGTGCCAGCTGCATTA
ATGAATCGGCCAACGCGCGGGGAGAGGCGGTTTGCGTATTGGGCGCTCTTCCGCTTCCTCGCTCACTGAC
TCGCTGCGCTCGGTCGTTCGGCTGCGGCGAGCGGTATCAGCTCACTCAAAGGCGGTAATACGGTTATCCA
CAGAATCAGGGGATAACGCAGGAAAGAACATGTGAGCAAAAGGCCAGCAAAAGGCCAGGAACCGTAAAAA
GGCCGCGTTGCTGGCGTTTTTCCATAGGCTCCGCCCCCCTGACGAGCATCACAAAAATCGACGCTCAAGT
CAGAGGTGGCGAAACCCGACAGGACTATAAAGATACCAGGCGTTTCCCCCTGGAAGCTCCCTCGTGCGCT
CTCCTGTTCCGACCCTGCCGCTTACCGGATACCTGTCCGCCTTTCTCCCTTCGGGAAGCGTGGCGCTTTC
TCATAGCTCACGCTGTAGGTATCTCAGTTCGGTGTAGGTCGTTCGCTCCAAGCTGGGCTGTGTGCACGAA
CCCCCCGTTCAGCCCGACCGCTGCGCCTTATCCGGTAACTATCGTCTTGAGTCCAACCCGGTAAGACACG
ACTTATCGCCACTGGCAGCAGCCACTGGTAACAGGATTAGCAGAGCGAGGTATGTAGGCGGTGCTACAGA
GTTCTTGAAGTGGTGGCCTAACTACGGCTACACTAGAAGAACAGTATTTGGTATCTGCGCTCTGCTGAAG
CCAGTTACCTTCGGAAAAAGAGTTGGTAGCTCTTGATCCGGCAAACAAACCACCGCTGGTAGCGGTGGTT
TTTTTGTTTGCAAGCAGCAGATTACGCGCAGAAAAAAAGGATCTCAAGAAGATCCTTTGATCTTTTCTAC
GGGGTCTGACGCTCAGTGGAACGAAAACTCACGTTAAGGGATTTTGGTCATGAGATTATCAAAAAGGATC
TTCACCTAGATCCTTTTAAATTAAAAATGAAGTTTTAAATCAATCTAAAGTATATATGAGTAAACTTGGT
CTGACAGTTACCAATGCTTAATCAGTGAGGCACCTATCTCAGCGATCTGTCTATTTCGTTCATCCATAGT
TGCCTGACTCCCCGTCGTGTAGATAACTACGATACGGGAGGGCTTACCATCTGGCCCCAGTGCTGCAATG
ATACCGCGAGACCCACGCTCACCGGCTCCAGATTTATCAGCAATAAACCAGCCAGCCGGAAGGGCCGAGC
GCAGAAGTGGTCCTGCAACTTTATCCGCCTCCATCCAGTCTATTAATTGTTGCCGGGAAGCTAGAGTAAG
TAGTTCGCCAGTTAATAGTTTGCGCAACGTTGTTGCCATTGCTACAGGCATCGTGGTGTCACGCTCGTCG
TTTGGTATGGCTTCATTCAGCTCCGGTTCCCAACGATCAAGGCGAGTTACATGATCCCCCATGTTGTGCA
AAAAAGCGGTTAGCTCCTTCGGTCCTCCGATCGTTGTCAGAAGTAAGTTGGCCGCAGTGTTATCACTCAT
GGTTATGGCAGCACTGCATAATTCTCTTACTGTCATGCCATCCGTAAGATGCTTTTCTGTGACTGGTGAG
TACTCAACCAAGTCATTCTGAGAATAGTGTATGCGGCGACCGAGTTGCTCTTGCCCGGCGTCAATACGGG
ATAATACCGCGCCACATAGCAGAACTTTAAAAGTGCTCATCATTGGAAAACGTTCTTCGGGGCGAAAACT
CTCAAGGATCTTACCGCTGTTGAGATCCAGTTCGATGTAACCCACTCGTGCACCCAACTGATCTTCAGCA
TCTTTTACTTTCACCAGCGTTTCTGGGTGAGCAAAAACAGGAAGGCAAAATGCCGCAAAAAAGGGAATAA
GGGCGACACGGAAATGTTGAATACTCATACTCTTCCTTTTTCAATATTATTGAAGCATTTATCAGGGTTA
TTGTCTCATGAGCGGATACATATTTGAATGTATTTAGAAAAATAAACAAATAGGGGTTCCGCGCACATTT
CCCCGAAAAGTGCCACCTGACGTCGACGGATCGGGAGATCTCCCGATCCCCTATGGTGCACTCTCAGTAC
AATCTGCTCTGATGCCGCATAGTTAAGCCAGTATCTGCTCCCTGCTTGTGTGTTGGAGGTCGCTGAGTAG
TGCGCGAGCAAAATTTAAGCTACAACAAGGCAAGGCTTGACCGACAATTGCATGAAGAATCTGCTTAGGG
TTAGGCGTTTTGCGCTGCTTCGCGATGTACGGGCCAGATATA
