>Addgene plasmid #124840 | SPOON/ pcDNA3 | depositor partial sequence | sequence record 238419 | an insert between BamHI and EcoRI sites in pcDNA3
ATGGTGAGCAAGGGCGAGGAGCTGTTCACCGGGGTGGTGCCCATCCTGGTCGAGCTGGACGGCGACGTAA
ACGGCCACAAGTTCAGCGTGTCCGGCGAGGGCGAGGGCGATGCCACCTACGGCAAGCTGACCCTGAAGTT
CGTCTGCACCACCGGCAAGCTGCCCGTGCCCTGGCCCTCCCTCCTGACCACCATCGGATACGGCCTGATG
TGCTTCGCCCGCTATCCCGACCACATGAAGCAGCACGACTTCTTCAAGTCCGCCATGCCCGAAGGCTACG
TCCAGGAGCGCACCATCTTCTTCAAGGACGACGGCAACTACAAGACCCGCGCCGAGGTGAAGTTCGAGGG
CGACACCCTGGTGAACCGCATCGAGCTGAAGGGCATCGACTTCAAGGAGGACGGCAACATCCTGGGGCAC
AAGCTGGAGTACAACCACGACAGCCACAACGTCTATATCACGGCCGACAAGCAGAAGAACGGCATCAAGG
TGAACTTCAAGATCCGCCACAACATCGAGGACGGCAGCGTGCAGCTCGCCGACCACTACCAGCAGAACAC
CCCCATCGGCGACGGCCCCGTGCTGCTGCCCGACAACCACTACCTGAGCTACCAGTCCGCCCTGGGCAAA
GACCCCAACGAGAAGCGCGATCACATGGTCCTACTGGAGTTCGTGACCGCCGCCGGGATCACCCTCGGCA
CGGACGAGCTGTACAAGTAA
